>Addgene plasmid #34421 | KHBD00295 | depositor partial sequence | sequence record 40988 | KHBD00295 sequence 2118 bps
ATGGATGACGATCAGCAGTTTTGTTTGCGGTGGAACAACCACCAGAGCACACTGATCAGCGTGTTCGACA
CGTTGCTGGAGAACGAGACTCTAGTCGATTGCACGCTAGCCGCCGAGGGCAAATTTCTCAAGGCCCACAA
GGTGGTGCTGTCAGCATGCAGTCCCTACTTTGCTACCTTACTACAAGAACAGTACGACAAACATCCCATC
TTTATACTCAAGGATGTCAAGTACCAAGAGCTGCGCGCCATGATGGACTACATGTACCGCGGCGAGGTCA
ATATCTCGCAGGATCAGCTGGCCGCTCTGCTCAAGGCCGCCGAATCGCTTCAGATCAAGGGCCTTTCGGA
CAATCGCACTGGCGGCGGAGTAGCTCCCAAGCCAGAGTCCTCCGGCCATCATCGCGGCGGTAAGCTGAGC
GGTGCCTACACACTGGAGCAAACTAAGCGGGCTCGACTGGCCACCGGCGGAGCGATGGATACGTCTGGCG
ATGTGTCCGGTTCGCGCGAGGGCTCCTCGAGTCCGTCGCGTCGTCGCCGAAAAGTCCGACGTCGCAGCAT
GGAGAATGATGCCCACGACAACTCAAACTCGTCCGTGTTACAAGCCGCCGCCTCGAATCAGTCAATCCTC
CAGCAGACAGGGGCCGGTTTGGCCGTCTCCGCTTTGGTCACCACCCAGTTGTCCAGCGGACCGGCAGCCG
GAACCAGCAGCCAAGCGTCGTCGACCCAACAACAGCAGCCATTGACCAGCACCAACGTTACCAAAAAGAC
TGAAAGCGCTAAACTAACATCCTCGACAGCCGCCCCAGCGAGCGGAGCATCTGCGTCAGCGGCTGTACAA
CAGGCCCATCTGCATCAGCAGCAGGCGCAGACCACAAGCGATGCCATTAACACCGAGAATGTACAAGCCC
AGAGCCAAGGTGGCGCCCAAGGCGTCCAAGGCGATGACGAGGACATTGATGAGGGTAGTGCCGTTGGCGG
ACCAAACTCGGCCACCGGACCCAATCCCGCCTCCGCCTCTGCATCCGCCGTCCATGCCGGAGTTGTGGTA
AAGCAGCTGGCCAGCGTTGTGGACAAATCGTCGTCGAATCACAAACATAAGATCAAAGACAACAGCGTGT
CATCAGTGGGCTCCGAAATGGTTATTGAACCCAAAGCCGAATACGATGACGATGCGCACGATGAGAATGT
TGAGGATTTGACACTGGACGAGGAGGACATGACAATGGAGGAGCTGGACCAGACGGCCGGCACCAGCCAG
GGTGGCGAAGGATCTAGTCAAACATATGCAACATGGCAGCACGACAGATCTCAGGATGAACTTGGACTAA
TGGCACAGGATGCACAGCAACGGGATCCCCAAGGCCTGCAGCTGATAGACGACTCATCCTCAAGCCAACA
GAATCATCTAAATGGCAGCAAGCTGGAGCTGATGGATGGCAGCAGCGATGACTATCACCAGGGATCGGGA
TCCTTGCATCACTTCCATGCACCGCAATTTGATCATTTTCAAGGATTATTAGCCGGCGGAAATAGTGTAG
TTGGCGGAGCAGGAAATGGGGGTCAGGAGGAGAGCTTTACGTGCCCACAGTGTTATAGAACTTATCGAAG
GCACGGAACCTTGCGGCGGCACCTGCGCCAGGAGTGCGGCAAGGGAAAGAGCATGGTGTGCTCCGTCTGC
GGTCATCGCACGAAGCGGGCAGATCATCTGCGCCAGCATGTACGAAAAAAGCATCCGGAGATAGCCATGC
GATCGTTGTTTAAGCGTCAGCAAAGAGCTGCAGCTGCGGCAGCCTCAGCCGTCGAAGGAGAGGATCAGAA
GCCCGAGACGGAAATTGTAGATCTGGTGGACATGCTGGACGATGGATCTGTGGCCGCTGCGGATGAGGAT
CATCAGCACGCCTATCTAGTCGAAGATGACGATGAGGATGAACTCCCGCAGCATCAGCAATCACAATTGA
CAACGGAGGAGTCGACCACCAGTAACTATTACCGGCAGCAACTGCGGCAGCAGGCCCTTCTACAGCAGGC
TCTTCAGCAAGTGGCAGCTGCAGCTGCAGTGGTGGCCAGCGGCAACTCCACTACCTCCACCACTGAACTG
CTTAACGGGGAGGGATTG
