>Addgene plasmid #34421 | KHBD00295 | addgene partial sequence | sequence record 42154 | M13-Rev 5'-CAGGAAACAGCTATGACC-3'
GATTTTATTTTGACTGATAGTGACCTGTTCGTTGCAACAAATTGATAAGCAATGCTTTCTTATAATGCCA
ACTTTGTACAAGAAAGTTGGCAACAATCCCTCCCCGTTAAGCAGTTCAGTGGTGGAGGTAGTGGAGTTGC
CGCTGGCCACCACTGCAGCTGCAGCTGCCACTTGCTGAAGAGCCTGCTGTAGAAGGGCCTGCTGCCGCAG
TTGCTGCCGGTAATAGTTACTGGTGGTCGACTCCTCCGTTGTCAATTGTGATTGCTGATGCTGCGGGAGT
TCATCCTCATCGTCATCTTCGACTAGATAGGCGTGCTGATGATCCTCATCCGCAGCGGCCACAGATCCAT
CGTCCAGCATGTCCACCAGATCTACAATTTCCGTCTCGGGCTTCTGATCCTCTCCTTCGACGGCTGAGGC
TGCCGCAGCTGCAGCTCTTTGCTGACGCTTAAACAACGATCGCATGGCTATCTCCGGATGCTTTTTTCGT
ACATGCTGGCGCAGATGATCTGCCCGCTTCGTGCGATGACCGCAGACGGAGCACACCATGCTCTTTCCCT
TGCCGCACTCCTGGCGCAGGTGCCGCCGCAAGGTTCCGTGCCTTCGATAAGTTCTATAACACTGTGGGCA
CGTAAAGCTCTCCTCCTGACCCCCATTTCCTGCTCCGCCAACTACACTATTTCCGCCGGCTAATAATCCT
TGAAAATGATCAAATTGCGGTGCATGGAAGTGATGCAAGG
