[The description below was written by a language model from this plasmid's Addgene catalogue record.]
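Description:
KHBD00295 is a Gateway entry clone built on the Invitrogen pDONR221 donor backbone (about 2.5 kb without insert) and carrying an open reading frame of the Drosophila melanogaster gene lola (longitudinals lacking, CG12052). The insert is recorded as 2,118 bp and was introduced by Gateway recombination cloning, which in a pDONR221-derived clone normally leaves the ORF flanked by attL recombination sites so that it can be moved into any compatible destination vector through an LR reaction. The plasmid is maintained in E. coli as a high-copy construct under kanamycin selection. M13 forward and reverse priming sites flank the insert and allow it to be sequenced. No feature table accompanies the record, so the exact positions of the backbone elements are not documented here. The lola locus encodes many isoforms, and the record does not state which one this ORF represents.

As an entry clone, the plasmid has no promoter intended to drive expression of the insert, and no tags or reporters are recorded; expression depends on the destination vector chosen. The depositor notes that ORFs in this collection were cloned open-ended, without a stop codon, which permits in-frame C-terminal fusions after transfer and means that a stop codon must be supplied by the destination vector. The associated publication describes automated screening of protein–DNA interactions at Drosophila regulatory elements, which suggests that this clone belongs to a fly ORF resource for shuttling coding sequences into vectors used in such assays, although the record does not name a specific downstream vector or assay format.
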