Addgene plasmid #34421: KHBD00295
Depositing lab: Bart Deplancke. Depositing organization: Swiss Federal Institute of Technology (EPFL). Publication: Automated protein-DNA interaction screening of Drosophila regulatory elements. Korneel Hens, Jean-Daniel Feuz, Alina Isakova, Antonina Lagovitina, Andreas Massouras, Julien Bryois, Patrick Callaerts, Susan E. Celniker, Bart Deplancke. Nat Methods. 2011 Oct 30;8(12):1065-70. 10.1038/nmeth.1763 PubMed 22037703.
Backbone
  Vector backbone: pDONR221
  Backbone manufacturer: Invitrogen
  Backbone size w/o insert (bp): 2536
  Vector type: Gateway Donor Vector
Growth in bacteria
  Bacterial resistance: Kanamycin, 50 μg/mL
  Growth temperature: 37°C
  Growth strain: DH5alpha
  Copy number: High Copy
Gene/Insert
  Gene/Insert name: CG12052 (alt names: FBgn0005630; lola; longitudinals lacking)
  Species: D. melanogaster (fly)
  Insert size (bp): 2118
  Entrez Gene: lola (a.k.a. Dmel_CG12052, BEST:LD03274, BTB-IV, BcDNA:LD17006, BcDNA:RH31485, BtbIV, CG12052, CG18376, CG18378, CG18379, CG18380, CG18381, CG30012, CG30013, CG30014, Dmel\CG12052, LD03274, Lola, NEST:bs06a08, bs06a08.y1, btb, eyeful, fus7, l(2)00642, l(2)s3697, sw59)
  Cloning method: Gateway Cloning
  Sequencing primers: 5′ M13F; 3′ M13R
Terms and licenses: Academic/Nonprofit Terms; Industry Terms: Not Available to Industry
Depositor comments: Please note that the ORFs in this collection were cloned open-ended (without a stop codon).
How to cite: KHBD00295 was a gift from Bart Deplancke (Addgene plasmid # 34421 ; http://n2t.net/addgene:34421 ; RRID:Addgene_34421)
